Addgene plasmid #130994: pAAV-hSyn-ChRmine-mScarlet-WPRE
Purpose: AAV vector to drive the expression of ChRmine-mScarlet under the control of human synapsin promoter
Depositing lab: Karl Deisseroth. Depositing organization: Stanford University. Publication: Cortical layer-specific critical dynamics triggering perception. Marshel JH, Kim YS, Machado TA, Quirin S, Benson B, Kadmon J, Raja C, Chibukhchyan A, Ramakrishnan C, Inoue M, Shane JC, McKnight DJ, Yoshizawa S, Kato HE, Ganguli S, Deisseroth K. Science. 2019 Aug 9;365(6453). pii: science.aaw5202. doi: 10.1126/science.aaw5202. Epub 2019 Jul 18. PubMed 31320556.
Backbone
  Vector backbone: pAAV-MCS
  Backbone manufacturer: Stratagene
  Vector type: AAV
Growth in bacteria
  Bacterial resistance: Ampicillin, 100 μg/mL
  Growth temperature: 37°C
  Growth strain: NEB Stable
  Copy number: High Copy
Gene/Insert
  Gene/Insert name: ChRmine
  Species: Tiarina fusus
  GenBank ID: MN194599
  Promoter: hSyn
  Tag / fusion protein: mScarlet (C terminal on insert)
  Cloning method: Restriction Enzyme; 5′ cloning site BamHI (not destroyed); 3′ cloning site EcoRI (not destroyed)
  Sequencing primers: 5′ ccacgcgaggcgcgagatag; 3′ GAATACCAGTCAATCTTTCAC
Terms and licenses: Academic/Nonprofit Terms; Industry Terms: Not Available to Industry
How to cite: pAAV-hSyn-ChRmine-mScarlet-WPRE was a gift from Karl Deisseroth (Addgene plasmid # 130994 ; http://n2t.net/addgene:130994 ; RRID:Addgene_130994)
