[The description below was written by a language model from this plasmid's Addgene catalogue record and the feature table of its GenBank file.]
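Description:
pAAV-hSyn-ChRmine-mScarlet-WPRE is a 6,267 bp circular AAV transfer plasmid built on the Stratagene pAAV-MCS backbone and intended for packaging a neuron-targeted optogenetic expression cassette into recombinant adeno-associated virus. It is propagated in E. coli through a high-copy ColE1/pUC-type origin and selected with ampicillin via the beta-lactamase gene. An f1 phage origin is also present in the backbone. The recorded growth strain is a recombination-reduced one, as is commonly chosen to keep the repeat-rich ITRs intact.

The payload sits between two AAV2 inverted terminal repeats, which are the cis elements needed for replication and encapsidation of the genome when rep, cap and helper functions are supplied in trans. Within the ITRs, the human synapsin I promoter confers neuron-specific transcription and is followed by a Kozak consensus for efficient translation initiation. The open reading frame encodes ChRmine, an opsin whose source species is recorded as Tiarina fusus, fused at its C terminus to the bright monomeric red fluorescent protein mScarlet, so that expressing cells can be identified by red fluorescence. The feature table annotates only the mScarlet portion. The ChRmine coding region is not annotated separately but presumably occupies the unannotated stretch between the Kozak sequence and mScarlet. The insert was cloned between retained BamHI and EcoRI sites. Downstream, a WPRE enhances post-transcriptional expression, and the human growth hormone polyadenylation signal terminates the transcript. A short annotated Factor Xa site on the reverse strand within the WPRE is most likely an incidental sequence match.

The construct is used to produce AAV for expressing the ChRmine-mScarlet fusion in neurons for optogenetic experiments, and its associated publication concerns cortical dynamics in perception.
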