LOCUS       Exported 6267 bp ds-DNA circular SYN 12-MAY-2021
DEFINITION  Optogenetics.
ACCESSION   .
VERSION     .
KEYWORDS    pAAV-hSyn-ChRmine-mScarlet-WPRE
SOURCE      synthetic DNA construct
  ORGANISM  synthetic DNA construct
REFERENCE   1 (bases 1 to 6267)
  AUTHORS   Marshel JH, Kim YS, Machado TA, Quirin S, Benson B, Kadmon J, Raja
            C, Chibukhchyan A, Ramakrishnan C, Inoue M, Shane JC, McKnight DJ,
            Yoshizawa S, Kato HE, Ganguli S, Deisseroth K
  TITLE     Cortical layer-specific critical dynamics triggering perception.
  JOURNAL   Science. 2019 Aug 9;365(6453). pii: science.aaw5202. doi:
            10.1126/science.aaw5202. Epub 2019 Jul 18.
  PUBMED    31320556
REFERENCE   2 (bases 1 to 6267)
  AUTHORS   .
  TITLE     Direct Submission
  JOURNAL   Exported May 12, 2021 from SnapGene Server 1.1.58
            http://www.snapgene.com
FEATURES             Location/Qualifiers
     source          1..6267
                     /organism="synthetic DNA construct"
                     /mol_type="other DNA"
     repeat_region   6..135
                     /label=AAV2 ITR (alternate)
                     /note="Functional equivalent of wild-type AAV2 ITR"
     promoter        180..627
                     /label=hSyn promoter
                     /note="human synapsin I promoter; confers neuron-specific
                     expression (Kugler et al., 2003)"
     regulatory      653..662
                     /regulatory_class="other"
                     /note="vertebrate consensus sequence for strong initiation
                     of translation (Kozak, 1987)"
     CDS             1655..2347
                     /codon_start=1
                     /product="bright monomeric red fluorescent protein evolved
                     from a synthetic template (Bindels et al., 2016)"
                     /label=mScarlet
                     /translation="VSKGEAVIKEFMRFKVHMEGSMNGHEFEIEGEGEGRPYEGTQTAK
                     LKVTKGGPLPFSWDILSPQFMYGSRAFTKHPADIPDYYKQSFPEGFKWERVMNFEDGGA
                     VTVTQDTSLEDGTLIYKVKLRGTNFPPDGPVMQKKTMGWEASTERLYPEDGVLKGDIKM
                     ALRLKDGGRYLADFKTTYKAKKPVQMPGAYNVDRKLDITSHNEDYTVVEQYERSEGRHS
                     TGGMDELYK"
     primer_bind     complement(1785..1803)
                     /label=mCherry-R
                     /note="mCherry, reverse primer"
     primer_bind     2053..2072
                     /label=mCherry-F
                     /note="mCherry, forward primer"
     misc_feature    2399..2987
                     /label=WPRE
                     /note="woodchuck hepatitis virus posttranscriptional
                     regulatory element"
     primer_bind     complement(2452..2472)
                     /label=WPRE-R
                     /note="WPRE, reverse primer"
     CDS             complement(2870..2881)
                     /codon_start=1
                     /product="Factor Xa recognition and cleavage site"
                     /label=Factor Xa site
                     /translation="IEGR"
     polyA_signal    3019..3495
                     /label=hGH poly(A) signal
                     /note="human growth hormone polyadenylation signal"
     primer_bind     complement(3218..3237)
                     /label=hGH-PA-R
                     /note="Human growth hormone terminator, reverse primer"
     repeat_region   3535..3675
                     /label=AAV2 ITR
                     /note="inverted terminal repeat of adeno-associated virus
                     serotype 2"
     repeat_region   3535..3664
                     /label=AAV2 ITR
     rep_origin      3750..4205
                     /direction=RIGHT
                     /label=f1 ori
                     /note="f1 bacteriophage origin of replication; arrow
                     indicates direction of (+) strand synthesis"
     primer_bind     complement(3837..3856)
                     /label=F1ori-R
                     /note="F1 origin, reverse primer"
     primer_bind     4047..4068
                     /label=F1ori-F
                     /note="F1 origin, forward primer"
     primer_bind     complement(4222..4241)
                     /label=pRS-marker
                     /note="pRS vectors, use to sequence yeast selectable
                     marker"
     primer_bind     4341..4363
                     /label=pGEX 3'
                     /note="pGEX vectors, reverse primer"
     primer_bind     complement(4401..4419)
                     /label=pBRforEco
                     /note="pBR322 vectors, upsteam of EcoRI site, forward
                     primer"
     promoter        4487..4591
                     /gene="bla"
                     /label=AmpR promoter
     CDS             4592..5452
                     /codon_start=1
                     /gene="bla"
                     /product="beta-lactamase"
                     /label=AmpR
                     /note="confers resistance to ampicillin, carbenicillin, and
                     related antibiotics"
                     /translation="MSIQHFRVALIPFFAAFCLPVFAHPETLVKVKDAEDQLGARVGYI
                     ELDLNSGKILESFRPEERFPMMSTFKVLLCGAVLSRIDAGQEQLGRRIHYSQNDLVEYS
                     PVTEKHLTDGMTVRELCSAAITMSDNTAANLLLTTIGGPKELTAFLHNMGDHVTRLDRW
                     EPELNEAIPNDERDTTMPVAMATTLRKLLTGELLTLASRQQLIDWMEADKVAGPLLRSA
                     LPAGWFIADKSGAGERGSRGIIAALGPDGKPSRIVVIYTTGSQATMDERNRQIAEIGAS
                     LIKHW"
     primer_bind     complement(4810..4829)
                     /label=Amp-R
                     /note="Ampicillin resistance gene, reverse primer"
     rep_origin      5623..6211
                     /direction=RIGHT
                     /label=ori
                     /note="high-copy-number ColE1/pMB1/pBR322/pUC origin of
                     replication"
     primer_bind     6112..6131
                     /label=pBR322ori-F
                     /note="pBR322 origin, forward primer"
ORIGIN
        1 catgtcctgc aggcagctgc gcgctcgctc gctcactgag gccgcccggg cgtcgggcga
       61 cctttggtcg cccggcctca gtgagcgagc gagcgcgcag agagggagtg gccaactcca
      121 tcactagggg ttcctgcggc cgcacgcgtg tgtctagact gcagagggcc ctgcgtatga
      181 gtgcaagtgg gttttaggac caggatgagg cggggtgggg gtgcctacct gacgaccgac
      241 cccgacccac tggacaagca cccaaccccc attccccaaa ttgcgcatcc cctatcagag
      301 agggggaggg gaaacaggat gcggcgaggc gcgtgcgcac tgccagcttc agcaccgcgg
      361 acagtgcctt cgcccccgcc tggcggcgcg cgccaccgcc gcctcagcac tgaaggcgcg
      421 ctgacgtcac tcgccggtcc cccgcaaact ccccttcccg gccaccttgg tcgcgtccgc
      481 gccgccgccg gcccagccgg accgcaccac gcgaggcgcg agataggggg gcacgggcgc
      541 gaccatctgc gctgcggcgc cggcgactca gcgctgcctc agtctgcggt gggcagcgga
      601 ggagtcgtgt cgtgcctgag agcgcagtcg agaaggatcc ccgggtaccg gtgccaccat
      661 ggcacacgca ccaggcaccg accagatgtt ctacgtgggc acaatggacg gctggtatct
      721 ggataccaag ctgaactccg tggccatcgg cgcccactgg tcttgcttta tcgtgctgac
      781 aatcaccaca ttctacctgg gctatgagtc ctggacatct cggggcccta gcaagagaac
      841 ctccttttac gccggctatc aggaggagca gaacctggcc ctgtttgtga atttctttgc
      901 catgctgagc tacttcggca agatcgtggc cgacacactg ggccacaact tcggcgatgt
      961 gggccccttc atcatcggct tcggcaatta caggtatgcc gactacatgc tgacctgccc
     1021 aatgctggtg tacgatctgc tgtatcagct gagggccccc tatcgcgtgt cttgtagcgc
     1081 catcatcttt gccatcctga tgtctggcgt gctggccgag ttctacgcag agggcgaccc
     1141 taggctgagg aatggcgcct acgcctggta tggctttggc tgtttctggt ttatcttcgc
     1201 ctactctatc gtgatgagca tcgtggccaa gcagtatagc cggctggccc agctggccca
     1261 ggatacaggc gccgagcaca gcctgcacgt gctgaagttc gccgtgttta ccttctccat
     1321 gctgtggatt ctgtttcccc tggtgtgggc catctgccct agaggcttcg gctggatcga
     1381 cgataactgg acagaggtgg cccactgcgt gtgcgacatc gtggccaagt cctgttacgg
     1441 ctttgccctg gcccggttca gaaagaccta tgatgaggag ctgtttcggc tgctggagca
     1501 gctgggacac gacgaggatg agttccagaa gctggagctg gatatgaggc tgagcagcaa
     1561 tggcgagcgc ctgcggagac tgtctgcggc cgccaagagc aggatcacca gcgagggcga
     1621 gtacatcccc ctggaccaga tcgacatcaa cgtggtgagc aagggcgagg cagtgatcaa
     1681 ggagttcatg cggttcaagg tgcacatgga gggctccatg aacggccacg agttcgagat
     1741 cgagggcgag ggcgagggcc gcccctacga gggcacccag accgccaagc tgaaggtgac
     1801 caagggtggc cccctgccct tctcctggga catcctgtcc cctcagttca tgtacggctc
     1861 cagggccttc accaagcacc ccgccgacat ccccgactac tataagcagt ccttccccga
     1921 gggcttcaag tgggagcgcg tgatgaactt cgaggacggc ggcgccgtga ccgtgaccca
     1981 ggacacctcc ctggaggacg gcaccctgat ctacaaggtg aagctccgcg gcaccaactt
     2041 ccctcctgac ggccccgtaa tgcagaagaa gacaatgggc tgggaagcgt ccaccgagcg
     2101 gttgtacccc gaggacggcg tgctgaaggg cgacattaag atggccctgc gcctgaagga
     2161 cggcgggcgc tacctggcgg acttcaagac cacctacaag gccaagaagc ccgtgcagat
     2221 gcccggcgcc tacaacgtgg accgcaagtt ggacatcacc tcccacaacg aggactacac
     2281 cgtggtggaa cagtacgaac gctccgaggg ccgccactcc accggcggca tggacgagct
     2341 gtacaagttc tgctacgaga acgaggtgta atgagaattc gatatcaagc ttatcgataa
     2401 tcaacctctg gattacaaaa tttgtgaaag attgactggt attcttaact atgttgctcc
     2461 ttttacgcta tgtggatacg ctgctttaat gcctttgtat catgctattg cttcccgtat
     2521 ggctttcatt ttctcctcct tgtataaatc ctggttgctg tctctttatg aggagttgtg
     2581 gcccgttgtc aggcaacgtg gcgtggtgtg cactgtgttt gctgacgcaa cccccactgg
     2641 ttggggcatt gccaccacct gtcagctcct ttccgggact ttcgctttcc ccctccctat
     2701 tgccacggcg gaactcatcg ccgcctgcct tgcccgctgc tggacagggg ctcggctgtt
     2761 gggcactgac aattccgtgg tgttgtcggg gaaatcatcg tcctttcctt ggctgctcgc
     2821 ctatgttgcc acctggattc tgcgcgggac gtccttctgc tacgtccctt cggccctcaa
     2881 tccagcggac cttccttccc gcggcctgct gccggctctg cggcctcttc cgcgtcttcg
     2941 ccttcgccct cagacgagtc ggatctccct ttgggccgcc tccccgcatc gataccgagc
     3001 gctgctcgag agatctacgg gtggcatccc tgtgacccct ccccagtgcc tctcctggcc
     3061 ctggaagttg ccactccagt gcccaccagc cttgtcctaa taaaattaag ttgcatcatt
     3121 ttgtctgact aggtgtcctt ctataatatt atggggtgga ggggggtggt atggagcaag
     3181 gggcaagttg ggaagacaac ctgtagggcc tgcggggtct attgggaacc aagctggagt
     3241 gcagtggcac aatcttggct cactgcaatc tccgcctcct gggttcaagc gattctcctg
     3301 cctcagcctc ccgagttgtt gggattccag gcatgcatga ccaggctcag ctaatttttg
     3361 tttttttggt agagacgggg tttcaccata ttggccaggc tggtctccaa ctcctaatct
     3421 caggtgatct acccaccttg gcctcccaaa ttgctgggat tacaggcgtg aaccactgct
     3481 cccttccctg tccttctgat tttgtaggta accacgtgcg gaccgagcgg ccgcaggaac
     3541 ccctagtgat ggagttggcc actccctctc tgcgcgctcg ctcgctcact gaggccgggc
     3601 gaccaaaggt cgcccgacgc ccgggctttg cccgggcggc ctcagtgagc gagcgagcgc
     3661 gcagctgcct gcaggggcgc ctgatgcggt attttctcct tacgcatctg tgcggtattt
     3721 cacaccgcat annnnnnnnn nnnnnnnnnn nnnnnnnnnn nnnnnnnnnn nnnnnnnnnn
     3781 nnnnnnnnnn nnnnnnnnnn nnnnnnnnnn nnnnnnnnnn nnnnnntnnn nnnnnnnnnn
     3841 nnnnnnnnnn nnnnnnnnnn nnnnnnnnnn nnncnnnnnn nnnnnnnnnn nnnnnnnnnn
     3901 nnnnnnnnnn nnnnnnnnnn nnnnnnnnnn nnnnnnnnnn nnnnnnnnnn nnnnnnnnnn
     3961 nnnnnnnnnn nnnnnnnnnn nnnnnnnnnn nnnnnnnnnn nnnnnnnnnn nnnnnccttt
     4021 gacgttggag tccacgttct ttaatagtgg actcttgttc caaactggaa caacactcaa
     4081 ctctatctcg ggctattctt ttgatttata agggattttg ccgatttcgg tctattggtt
     4141 aaaaaatgag ctgatttaac aaaaatttaa cgcgaatttt aacaaaatat taacgtttac
     4201 aattttatgg tgcactctca gtacaatctg ctctgatgcc gcatagttaa gccagccccg
     4261 acacccgcca acacccgctg acgcgccctg acgggcttgt ctgctcccgg catccgctta
     4321 cagacaagct gtgaccgtct ccgggagctg catgtgtcag aggttttcac cgtcatcacc
     4381 gaaacgcgcg agacgaaagg gcctcgtgat acgcctattt ttataggtta atgtcatgat
     4441 aataatggtt tcttagacgt caggtggcac ttttcgggga aatgtgcgcg gaacccctat
     4501 ttgtttattt ttctaaatac attcaaatat gtatccgctc atgagacaat aaccctgata
     4561 aatgcttcaa taatattgaa aaaggaagag tatgagtatt caacatttcc gtgtcgccct
     4621 tattcccttt tttgcggcat tttgccttcc tgtttttgct cacccagaaa cgctggtgaa
     4681 agtaaaagat gctgaagatc agttgggtgc acgagtgggt tacatcgaac tggatctcaa
     4741 cagcggtaag atccttgaga gttttcgccc cgaagaacgt tttccaatga tgagcacttt
     4801 taaagttctg ctatgtggcg cggtattatc ccgtattgac gccgggcaag agcaactcgg
     4861 tcgccgcata cactattctc agaatgactt ggttgagtac tcaccagtca cagaaaagca
     4921 tcttacggat ggcatgacag taagagaatt atgcagtgct gccataacca tgagtgataa
     4981 cactgcggcc aacttacttc tgacaacgat cggaggaccg aaggagctaa ccgctttttt
     5041 gcacaacatg ggggatcatg taactcgcct tgatcgttgg gaaccggagc tgaatgaagc
     5101 cataccaaac gacgagcgtg acaccacgat gcctgtagca atggcaacaa cgttgcgcaa
     5161 actattaact ggcgaactac ttactctagc ttcccggcaa caattaatag actggatgga
     5221 ggcggataaa gttgcaggac cacttctgcg ctcggccctt ccggctggct ggtttattgc
     5281 tgataaatct ggagccggtg agcgtgggtc tcgcggtatc attgcagcac tggggccaga
     5341 tggtaagccc tcccgtatcg tagttatcta cacgacgggg agtcaggcaa ctatggatga
     5401 acgaaataga cagatcgctg agataggtgc ctcactgatt aagcattggt aactgtcaga
     5461 ccaagtttac tcatatatac tttagattga tttaaaactt catttttaat ttaaaaggat
     5521 ctaggtgaag atcctttttg ataatctcat gaccaaaatc ccttaacgtg agttttcgtt
     5581 ccactgagcg tcagaccccg tagaaaagat caaaggatct tcttgagatc ctttttttct
     5641 gcgcgtaatc tgctgcttgc aaacaaaaaa accaccgcta ccagcggtgg tttgtttgcc
     5701 ggatcaagag ctaccaactc tttttccgaa ggtaactggc ttcagcagag cgcagatacc
     5761 aaatactgtt cttctagtgt agccgtagtt aggccaccac ttcaagaact ctgtagcacc
     5821 gcctacatac ctcgctctgc taatcctgtt accagtggct gctgccagtg gcgataagtc
     5881 gtgtcttacc gggttggact caagacgata gttaccggat aaggcgcagc ggtcgggctg
     5941 aacggggggt tcgtgcacac agcccagctt ggagcgaacg acctacaccg aactgagata
     6001 cctacagcgt gagctatgag aaagcgccac gcttcccgaa gggagaaagg cggacaggta
     6061 tccggtaagc ggcagggtcg gaacaggaga gcgcacgagg gagcttccag ggggaaacgc
     6121 ctggtatctt tatagtcctg tcgggtttcg ccacctctga cttgagcgtc gatttttgtg
     6181 atgctcgtca ggggggcgga gcctatggaa aaacgccagc aacgcggcct ttttacggtt
     6241 cctggccttt tgctggcctt ttgctca
//
